Addgene plasmid #246552: pX459-Fzd3 gRNA
Purpose: CRISPR vector co-expressing Cas9 and a mouse Fzd3 gRNA
Depositing lab: Mario Vallon. Depositing organization: Julius-Maximilians-Universitaet Wuerzburg. Publication: WNT7A/B assemble a GPR124-RECK-LRP5/6 co-receptor complex to activate beta-catenin signaling in brain endothelial cells. Heiden R, Hannig L, Kuo CJ, Ergun S, Braunger BM, Vallon M. J Biol Chem. 2025 Sep 4:110682. doi: 10.1016/j.jbc.2025.110682. PubMed 40914247.
Backbone
  Vector backbone: pX459
  Vector type: CRISPR
  Selectable markers: Puromycin
Growth in bacteria
  Bacterial resistance: Ampicillin, 100 μg/mL
  Growth temperature: 37°C
  Growth strain: DH5alpha
  Copy number: High Copy
Gene/Insert
  Gene/Insert name: Fzd3 gRNA
  gRNA/shRNA sequence: TTAATGCATCAACGTCGTAG
  Species: M. musculus (mouse)
  Insert size (bp): 20
  Entrez Gene: Fzd3 (a.k.a. D930050A07Rik, Fz3)
  Promoter: U6
  Cloning method: Restriction Enzyme; 5′ cloning site Unspecified (unknown if destroyed)
Resource information
  A portion of this plasmid was derived from a plasmid made by: Synthetic oligo
Terms and licenses: Academic/Nonprofit Terms; Industry Terms: Not Available to Industry
Depositor comments: CBh-SpCas9-T2A-Puro cassette on backbone
How to cite: pX459-Fzd3 gRNA was a gift from Mario Vallon (Addgene plasmid # 246552 ; http://n2t.net/addgene:246552 ; RRID:Addgene_246552)
