[The description below was written by a language model from this plasmid's Addgene catalogue record and pLannotate feature annotations shown in this document.]
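Description:
pX459-Fzd3 gRNA is an all-in-one mammalian CRISPR/Cas9 expression plasmid built on the pX459 backbone, designed to deliver both Streptococcus pyogenes Cas9 and a single guide RNA targeting the mouse Frizzled-3 gene (Fzd3). In bacteria it is maintained as a high-copy plasmid through a ColE1/pUC-type origin and selected with ampicillin via the β-lactamase gene. An f1 phage origin is also annotated. A single AAV2 inverted terminal repeat lies downstream of the expression cassette. With only one ITR annotated, it appears to be a backbone remnant rather than part of a functional AAV packaging unit.

The 20-nt Fzd3 spacer, made from synthetic oligonucleotides, sits between the human U6 RNA polymerase III promoter and the SpCas9 guide RNA scaffold, so that a complete sgRNA is transcribed in transfected cells. The feature table also shows a second, partial scaffold fragment immediately after the full one. A separate Pol II cassette uses the CBh promoter, annotated here as a CMV enhancer, a chicken β-actin promoter fragment and a hybrid intron. It drives SpCas9, which the annotation tool splits into N- and C-terminal portions, followed by a nucleoplasmin nuclear localization signal. According to the depositor, Cas9 is linked through a T2A self-cleaving peptide to puromycin N-acetyltransferase, so both proteins come from one transcript, which is terminated by the bGH polyadenylation signal.

The puromycin marker allows enrichment of transfected mammalian cells that express Cas9. The construct is suited to disrupting or editing Fzd3 in mouse cells, and the associated publication concerns WNT7 co-receptor signalling to β-catenin in brain endothelial cells. The record does not state the restriction sites used to insert the guide.
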