Features (pLannotate 1.2.2; 19 found; start..end, strand, type, name):
      1..241     +  promoter       U6 promoter: RNA polymerase III promoter for human U6 snRNA
    271..346     +  misc_RNA       gRNA scaffold: guide RNA scaffold for the Streptococcus pyogenes CRISPR/Cas9 system
    353..396     +  misc_RNA       gRNA scaffold (fragment): guide RNA scaffold for the Streptococcus pyogenes CRISPR/Cas9 system
    443..728     +  enhancer       CMV enhancer: human cytomegalovirus immediate early enhancer; contains an 18-bp deletion relative to the standard CMV enhancer
    852..1006    +  promoter       chicken β-actin promoter (fragment): contains a 21-bp deletion relative to the standard chicken β-actin promoter
   1007..1234    +  intron         hybrid intron: hybrid between chicken β-actin (CBA) and minute virus of mice (MMV) introns (Gray et al., 2011)
   1372..2973    +  CDS            Cas9(N): N-terminal portion of Streptococcus pyogenes Cas9 (Zetsche et al., 2015)
   2974..5472    +  CDS            Cas9(C): C-terminal portion of Streptococcus pyogenes Cas9 (Zetsche et al., 2015)
   5473..5520    +  CDS            nucleoplasmin NLS: bipartite nuclear localization signal from nucleoplasmin
   5590..6189    +  CDS            PuroR (fragment): puromycin N-acetyltransferase; pac from Streptomyces; confers resistance to puromycin
   6223..6334    +  polyA_signal   bGH poly(A) signal: bovine growth hormone polyadenylation signal
   6439..6579    +  repeat_region  AAV2 ITR: inverted terminal repeat of adeno-associated virus serotype 2 inverted
   6584..6635    -  misc_feature   bom (fragment): basis of mobility region from pBR322
   6654..7109    +  rep_origin     f1 ori (sequence partly withheld): f1 bacteriophage origin of replication; arrow indicates direction of (+) strand synthesis
   7110..7159    -  misc_feature   bom (fragment): basis of mobility region from pBR322
   7261..7296    -  CDS            rop (fragment): Rop protein, which maintains plasmids at low copy number; rop
   7391..7495    +  promoter       AmpR promoter: bla
   7496..8356    +  CDS            AmpR: β-lactamase; bla; confers resistance to ampicillin, carbenicillin, and related antibiotics
   8527..9115    +  rep_origin     ori: high-copy-number ColE1/pMB1/pBR322/pUC origin of replication
>Addgene plasmid #246552 | pX459-Fzd3 gRNA | addgene full sequence | sequence record 494443 | Addgene NGS Result
GAGGGCCTATTTCCCATGATTCCTTCATATTTGCATATACGATACAAGGCTGTTAGAGAGATAATTGGAA
TTAATTTGACTGTAAACACAAAGATATTAGTACAAAATACGTGACGTAGAAAGTAATAATTTCTTGGGTA
GTTTGCAGTTTTAAAATTATGTTTTAAAATGGACTATCATATGCTTACCGTAACTTGAAAGTATTTCGAT
TTCTTGGCTTTATATATCTTGTGGAAAGGACGAAACACCGTTAATGCATCAACGTCGTAGGTTTTAGAGC
TAGAAATAGCAAGTTAAAATAAGGCTAGTCCGTTATCAACTTGAAAAAGTGGCACCGAGTCGGTGCTTTT
TTGTTTTAGAGCTAGAAATAGCAAGTTAAAATAAGGCTAGTCCGTTTTTAGCGCGTGCGCCAATTCTGCA
GACAAATGGCTCTAGAGGTACCCGTTACATAACTTACGGTAAATGGCCCGCCTGGCTGACCGCCCAACGA
CCCCCGCCCATTGACGTCAATAGTAACGCCAATAGGGACTTTCCATTGACGTCAATGGGTGGAGTATTTA
CGGTAAACTGCCCACTTGGCAGTACATCAAGTGTATCATATGCCAAGTACGCCCCCTATTGACGTCAATG
ACGGTAAATGGCCCGCCTGGCATTGTGCCCAGTACATGACCTTATGGGACTTTCCTACTTGGCAGTACAT
CTACGTATTAGTCATCGCTATTACCATGGTCGAGGTGAGCCCCACGTTCTGCTTCACTCTCCCCATCTCC
CCCCCCTCCCCCCCCCCTGTTTTGTTTTTTTGTTTGTTTTAATTAGGGGGGGGGGGGGGGGGGGGGGGGG
GGGGGGGGGGCGGGCGCGGGGGGGGGGGGGGCGGGGCGAGGGGCGGGGCGGGGCGAGGCGGAGAGGTGCG
GCGGCAGCCAATCAGAGCGGCGCGCTCCGAAAGTTTCCTTTTATGGCGAGGCGGCGGCGGCGGCGGCCCT
ATAAAAAGCGAAGCGCGCGGCGGGCGGGAGTCGCTGCGCGCTGCCTTCGCCCCGTGCCCCGCTCCGCCGC
CGCCTCGCGCCGCCCGCCCCGGCTCTGACTGACCGCGTTACTCCCACAGGTGAGCGGGCGGGACGGCCCT
TCTCCTCCGGGCTGTAATTAGCTGAGCAAGAGGTAAGGGTTTAAGGGATGGTTGGTTGGTGGGGTATTAA
TGTTTAATTACCTGGAGCACCTGCCTGAAATCACTTTTTTTCAGGTTGGACCGGTGCCACCATGGACTAT
AAGGACCACGACGGAGACTACAAGGATCATGATATTGATTACAAAGACGATGACGATAAGATGGCCCCAA
AGAAGAAGCGGAAGGTCGGTATCCACGGAGTCCCAGCAGCCGACAAGAAGTACAGCATCGGCCTGGACAT
CGGCACCAACTCTGTGGGCTGGGCCGTGATCACCGACGAGTACAAGGTGCCCAGCAAGAAATTCAAGGTG
CTGGGCAACACCGACCGGCACAGCATCAAGAAGAACCTGATCGGAGCCCTGCTGTTCGACAGCGGCGAAA
CAGCCGAGGCCACCCGGCTGAAGAGAACCGCCAGAAGAAGATACACCAGACGGAAGAACCGGATCTGCTA
TCTGCAAGAGATCTTCAGCAACGAGATGGCCAAGGTGGACGACAGCTTCTTCCACAGACTGGAAGAGTCC
TTCCTGGTGGAAGAGGATAAGAAGCACGAGCGGCACCCCATCTTCGGCAACATCGTGGACGAGGTGGCCT
ACCACGAGAAGTACCCCACCATCTACCACCTGAGAAAGAAACTGGTGGACAGCACCGACAAGGCCGACCT
GCGGCTGATCTATCTGGCCCTGGCCCACATGATCAAGTTCCGGGGCCACTTCCTGATCGAGGGCGACCTG
AACCCCGACAACAGCGACGTGGACAAGCTGTTCATCCAGCTGGTGCAGACCTACAACCAGCTGTTCGAGG
AAAACCCCATCAACGCCAGCGGCGTGGACGCCAAGGCCATCCTGTCTGCCAGACTGAGCAAGAGCAGACG
GCTGGAAAATCTGATCGCCCAGCTGCCCGGCGAGAAGAAGAATGGCCTGTTCGGAAACCTGATTGCCCTG
AGCCTGGGCCTGACCCCCAACTTCAAGAGCAACTTCGACCTGGCCGAGGATGCCAAACTGCAGCTGAGCA
AGGACACCTACGACGACGACCTGGACAACCTGCTGGCCCAGATCGGCGACCAGTACGCCGACCTGTTTCT
GGCCGCCAAGAACCTGTCCGACGCCATCCTGCTGAGCGACATCCTGAGAGTGAACACCGAGATCACCAAG
GCCCCCCTGAGCGCCTCTATGATCAAGAGATACGACGAGCACCACCAGGACCTGACCCTGCTGAAAGCTC
TCGTGCGGCAGCAGCTGCCTGAGAAGTACAAAGAGATTTTCTTCGACCAGAGCAAGAACGGCTACGCCGG
CTACATTGACGGCGGAGCCAGCCAGGAAGAGTTCTACAAGTTCATCAAGCCCATCCTGGAAAAGATGGAC
GGCACCGAGGAACTGCTCGTGAAGCTGAACAGAGAGGACCTGCTGCGGAAGCAGCGGACCTTCGACAACG
GCAGCATCCCCCACCAGATCCACCTGGGAGAGCTGCACGCCATTCTGCGGCGGCAGGAAGATTTTTACCC
ATTCCTGAAGGACAACCGGGAAAAGATCGAGAAGATCCTGACCTTCCGCATCCCCTACTACGTGGGCCCT
CTGGCCAGGGGAAACAGCAGATTCGCCTGGATGACCAGAAAGAGCGAGGAAACCATCACCCCCTGGAACT
TCGAGGAAGTGGTGGACAAGGGCGCTTCCGCCCAGAGCTTCATCGAGCGGATGACCAACTTCGATAAGAA
CCTGCCCAACGAGAAGGTGCTGCCCAAGCACAGCCTGCTGTACGAGTACTTCACCGTGTATAACGAGCTG
ACCAAAGTGAAATACGTGACCGAGGGAATGAGAAAGCCCGCCTTCCTGAGCGGCGAGCAGAAAAAGGCCA
TCGTGGACCTGCTGTTCAAGACCAACCGGAAAGTGACCGTGAAGCAGCTGAAAGAGGACTACTTCAAGAA
AATCGAGTGCTTCGACTCCGTGGAAATCTCCGGCGTGGAAGATCGGTTCAACGCCTCCCTGGGCACATAC
CACGATCTGCTGAAAATTATCAAGGACAAGGACTTCCTGGACAATGAGGAAAACGAGGACATTCTGGAAG
ATATCGTGCTGACCCTGACACTGTTTGAGGACAGAGAGATGATCGAGGAACGGCTGAAAACCTATGCCCA
CCTGTTCGACGACAAAGTGATGAAGCAGCTGAAGCGGCGGAGATACACCGGCTGGGGCAGGCTGAGCCGG
AAGCTGATCAACGGCATCCGGGACAAGCAGTCCGGCAAGACAATCCTGGATTTCCTGAAGTCCGACGGCT
TCGCCAACAGAAACTTCATGCAGCTGATCCACGACGACAGCCTGACCTTTAAAGAGGACATCCAGAAAGC
CCAGGTGTCCGGCCAGGGCGATAGCCTGCACGAGCACATTGCCAATCTGGCCGGCAGCCCCGCCATTAAG
AAGGGCATCCTGCAGACAGTGAAGGTGGTGGACGAGCTCGTGAAAGTGATGGGCCGGCACAAGCCCGAGA
ACATCGTGATCGAAATGGCCAGAGAGAACCAGACCACCCAGAAGGGACAGAAGAACAGCCGCGAGAGAAT
GAAGCGGATCGAAGAGGGCATCAAAGAGCTGGGCAGCCAGATCCTGAAAGAACACCCCGTGGAAAACACC
CAGCTGCAGAACGAGAAGCTGTACCTGTACTACCTGCAGAATGGGCGGGATATGTACGTGGACCAGGAAC
TGGACATCAACCGGCTGTCCGACTACGATGTGGACCATATCGTGCCTCAGAGCTTTCTGAAGGACGACTC
CATCGACAACAAGGTGCTGACCAGAAGCGACAAGAACCGGGGCAAGAGCGACAACGTGCCCTCCGAAGAG
GTCGTGAAGAAGATGAAGAACTACTGGCGGCAGCTGCTGAACGCCAAGCTGATTACCCAGAGAAAGTTCG
ACAATCTGACCAAGGCCGAGAGAGGCGGCCTGAGCGAACTGGATAAGGCCGGCTTCATCAAGAGACAGCT
GGTGGAAACCCGGCAGATCACAAAGCACGTGGCACAGATCCTGGACTCCCGGATGAACACTAAGTACGAC
GAGAATGACAAGCTGATCCGGGAAGTGAAAGTGATCACCCTGAAGTCCAAGCTGGTGTCCGATTTCCGGA
AGGATTTCCAGTTTTACAAAGTGCGCGAGATCAACAACTACCACCACGCCCACGACGCCTACCTGAACGC
CGTCGTGGGAACCGCCCTGATCAAAAAGTACCCTAAGCTGGAAAGCGAGTTCGTGTACGGCGACTACAAG
GTGTACGACGTGCGGAAGATGATCGCCAAGAGCGAGCAGGAAATCGGCAAGGCTACCGCCAAGTACTTCT
TCTACAGCAACATCATGAACTTTTTCAAGACCGAGATTACCCTGGCCAACGGCGAGATCCGGAAGCGGCC
TCTGATCGAGACAAACGGCGAAACCGGGGAGATCGTGTGGGATAAGGGCCGGGATTTTGCCACCGTGCGG
AAAGTGCTGAGCATGCCCCAAGTGAATATCGTGAAAAAGACCGAGGTGCAGACAGGCGGCTTCAGCAAAG
AGTCTATCCTGCCCAAGAGGAACAGCGATAAGCTGATCGCCAGAAAGAAGGACTGGGACCCTAAGAAGTA
CGGCGGCTTCGACAGCCCCACCGTGGCCTATTCTGTGCTGGTGGTGGCCAAAGTGGAAAAGGGCAAGTCC
AAGAAACTGAAGAGTGTGAAAGAGCTGCTGGGGATCACCATCATGGAAAGAAGCAGCTTCGAGAAGAATC
CCATCGACTTTCTGGAAGCCAAGGGCTACAAAGAAGTGAAAAAGGACCTGATCATCAAGCTGCCTAAGTA
CTCCCTGTTCGAGCTGGAAAACGGCCGGAAGAGAATGCTGGCCTCTGCCGGCGAACTGCAGAAGGGAAAC
GAACTGGCCCTGCCCTCCAAATATGTGAACTTCCTGTACCTGGCCAGCCACTATGAGAAGCTGAAGGGCT
CCCCCGAGGATAATGAGCAGAAACAGCTGTTTGTGGAACAGCACAAGCACTACCTGGACGAGATCATCGA
GCAGATCAGCGAGTTCTCCAAGAGAGTGATCCTGGCCGACGCTAATCTGGACAAAGTGCTGTCCGCCTAC
AACAAGCACCGGGATAAGCCCATCAGAGAGCAGGCCGAGAATATCATCCACCTGTTTACCCTGACCAATC
TGGGAGCCCCTGCCGCCTTCAAGTACTTTGACACCACCATCGACCGGAAGAGGTACACCAGCACCAAAGA
GGTGCTGGACGCCACCCTGATCCACCAGAGCATCACCGGCCTGTACGAGACACGGATCGACCTGTCTCAG
CTGGGAGGCGACAAAAGGCCGGCGGCCACGAAAAAGGCCGGCCAGGCAAAAAAGAAAAAGGAATTCGGCA
GTGGAGAGGGCAGAGGAAGTCTGCTAACATGCGGTGACGTCGAGGAGAATCCTGGCCCAATGACCGAGTA
CAAGCCCACGGTGCGCCTCGCCACCCGCGACGACGTCCCCAGGGCCGTACGCACCCTCGCCGCCGCGTTC
GCCGACTACCCCGCCACGCGCCACACCGTCGATCCGGACCGCCACATCGAGCGGGTCACCGAGCTGCAAG
AACTCTTCCTCACGCGCGTCGGGCTCGACATCGGCAAGGTGTGGGTCGCGGACGACGGCGCCGCGGTGGC
GGTCTGGACCACGCCGGAGAGCGTCGAAGCGGGGGCGGTGTTCGCCGAGATCGGCCCGCGCATGGCCGAG
TTGAGCGGTTCCCGGCTGGCCGCGCAGCAACAGATGGAAGGCCTCCTGGCGCCGCACCGGCCCAAGGAGC
CCGCGTGGTTCCTGGCCACCGTCGGAGTCTCGCCCGACCACCAGGGCAAGGGTCTGGGCAGCGCCGTCGT
GCTCCCCGGAGTGGAGGCGGCCGAGCGCGCCGGGGTGCCCGCCTTCCTGGAGACCTCCGCGCCCCGCAAC
CTCCCCTTCTACGAGCGGCTCGGCTTCACCGTCACCGCCGACGTCGAGGTGCCCGAAGGACCGCGCACCT
GGTGCATGACCCGCAAGCCCGGTGCCTGAGAATTCTAACTAGAGCTCGCTGATCAGCCTCGACTGTGCCT
TCTAGTTGCCAGCCATCTGTTGTTTGCCCCTCCCCCGTGCCTTCCTTGACCCTGGAAGGTGCCACTCCCA
CTGTCCTTTCCTAATAAAATGAGGAAATTGCATCGCATTGTCTGAGTAGGTGTCATTCTATTCTGGGGGG
TGGGGTGGGGCAGGACAGCAAGGGGGAGGATTGGGAAGAGAATAGCAGGCATGCTGGGGAGCGGCCGCAG
GAACCCCTAGTGATGGAGTTGGCCACTCCCTCTCTGCGCGCTCGCTCGCTCACTGAGGCCGGGCGACCAA
AGGTCGCCCGACGCCCGGGCTTTGCCCGGGCGGCCTCAGTGAGCGAGCGAGCGCGCAGCTGCCTGCAGGG
GCGCCTGATGCGGTATTTTCTCCTTACGCATCTGTGCGGTATTTCACACCGCATA
[95 nt withheld, positions 6636-6730]
T
[46 nt withheld, positions 6732-6777]
C
[141 nt withheld, positions 6779-6919]
CCTTTGACGTTGGAGTCCACGTTCTTT
[37 nt withheld, positions 6947-6983]
ACTCTATCTCGGGCTATTCTTTTGATTTATAAGGGATTTTGCCGATTTCGGTCTATTGGTTAAAAAATGA
GCTGATTTAACAAAAATTTAACGCGAATTTTAACAAAATATTAACGTTTACAATTTTATGGTGCACTCTC
AGTACAATCTGCTCTGATGCCGCATAGTTAAGCCAGCCCCGACACCCGCCAACACCCGCTGACGCGCCCT
GACGGGCTTGTCTGCTCCCGGCATCCGCTTACAGACAAGCTGTGACCGTCTCCGGGAGCTGCATGTGTCA
GAGGTTTTCACCGTCATCACCGAAACGCGCGAGACGAAAGGGCCTCGTGATACGCCTATTTTTATAGGTT
AATGTCATGATAATAATGGTTTCTTAGACGTCAGGTGGCACTTTTCGGGGAAATGTGCGCGGAACCCCTA
TTTGTTTATTTTTCTAAATACATTCAAATATGTATCCGCTCATGAGACAATAACCCTGATAAATGCTTCA
ATAATATTGAAAAAGGAAGAGTATGAGTATTCAACATTTCCGTGTCGCCCTTATTCCCTTTTTTGCGGCA
TTTTGCCTTCCTGTTTTTGCTCACCCAGAAACGCTGGTGAAAGTAAAAGATGCTGAAGATCAGTTGGGTG
CACGAGTGGGTTACATCGAACTGGATCTCAACAGCGGTAAGATCCTTGAGAGTTTTCGCCCCGAAGAACG
TTTTCCAATGATGAGCACTTTTAAAGTTCTGCTATGTGGCGCGGTATTATCCCGTATTGACGCCGGGCAA
GAGCAACTCGGTCGCCGCATACACTATTCTCAGAATGACTTGGTTGAGTACTCACCAGTCACAGAAAAGC
ATCTTACGGATGGCATGACAGTAAGAGAATTATGCAGTGCTGCCATAACCATGAGTGATAACACTGCGGC
CAACTTACTTCTGACAACGATCGGAGGACCGAAGGAGCTAACCGCTTTTTTGCACAACATGGGGGATCAT
GTAACTCGCCTTGATCGTTGGGAACCGGAGCTGAATGAAGCCATACCAAACGACGAGCGTGACACCACGA
TGCCTGTAGCAATGGCAACAACGTTGCGCAAACTATTAACTGGCGAACTACTTACTCTAGCTTCCCGGCA
ACAATTAATAGACTGGATGGAGGCGGATAAAGTTGCAGGACCACTTCTGCGCTCGGCCCTTCCGGCTGGC
TGGTTTATTGCTGATAAATCTGGAGCCGGTGAGCGTGGAAGCCGCGGTATCATTGCAGCACTGGGGCCAG
ATGGTAAGCCCTCCCGTATCGTAGTTATCTACACGACGGGGAGTCAGGCAACTATGGATGAACGAAATAG
ACAGATCGCTGAGATAGGTGCCTCACTGATTAAGCATTGGTAACTGTCAGACCAAGTTTACTCATATATA
CTTTAGATTGATTTAAAACTTCATTTTTAATTTAAAAGGATCTAGGTGAAGATCCTTTTTGATAATCTCA
TGACCAAAATCCCTTAACGTGAGTTTTCGTTCCACTGAGCGTCAGACCCCGTAGAAAAGATCAAAGGATC
TTCTTGAGATCCTTTTTTTCTGCGCGTAATCTGCTGCTTGCAAACAAAAAAACCACCGCTACCAGCGGTG
GTTTGTTTGCCGGATCAAGAGCTACCAACTCTTTTTCCGAAGGTAACTGGCTTCAGCAGAGCGCAGATAC
CAAATACTGTTCTTCTAGTGTAGCCGTAGTTAGGCCACCACTTCAAGAACTCTGTAGCACCGCCTACATA
CCTCGCTCTGCTAATCCTGTTACCAGTGGCTGCTGCCAGTGGCGATAAGTCGTGTCTTACCGGGTTGGAC
TCAAGACGATAGTTACCGGATAAGGCGCAGCGGTCGGGCTGAACGGGGGGTTCGTGCACACAGCCCAGCT
TGGAGCGAACGACCTACACCGAACTGAGATACCTACAGCGTGAGCTATGAGAAAGCGCCACGCTTCCCGA
AGGGAGAAAGGCGGACAGGTATCCGGTAAGCGGCAGGGTCGGAACAGGAGAGCGCACGAGGGAGCTTCCA
GGGGGAAACGCCTGGTATCTTTATAGTCCTGTCGGGTTTCGCCACCTCTGACTTGAGCGTCGATTTTTGT
GATGCTCGTCAGGGGGGCGGAGCCTATGGAAAAACGCCAGCAACGCGGCCTTTTTACGGTTCCTGGCCTT
TTGCTGGCCTTTTGCTCACATGT
